>Addgene plasmid #163832 | pB2HoptX | addgene full sequence | sequence record 337598 | Addgene NGS Result
ACGGCCTATTTGGCCTAAGGGCCTCGTGATACGCCTATTTTTATAGGTTAATGTCATGATAATAATGGTT
TCTTAGACGTCAGGTGGCACTTTTCGGGGAAATGTGCGCGGAACCCCTATTTGTTTATTTTTCTAAATAC
ATTCAAATATGTATCCGCTCATGAGACAATAACCCTGATAAATGCTTCAATAATATTGAAAAAGGAAGAG
TATGAGCCATATTCAACGGGAAACGTCTTGCTCTAGGCCGCGATTAAATTCCAACATGGATGCTGATTTA
TATGGGTATAAATGGGCTCGCGATAATGTCGGGCAATCAGGTGCGACAATCTATCGATTGTATGGGAAGC
CCGATGCGCCAGAGTTGTTTCTGAAACATGGCAAAGGTAGCGTTGCCAATGATGTTACAGATGAGATGGT
CAGACTAAACTGGCTGACGGAATTTATGCCTCTTCCGACCATCAAGCATTTTATCCGTACTCCTGATGAT
GCATGGTTACTCACCACTGCGATCCCCGGGAAAACAGCATTCCAGGTATTAGAAGAATATCCTGATTCAG
GTGAAAATATTGTTGATGCGCTGGCAGTGTTCCTGCGCCGGTTGCATTCGATTCCTGTTTGTAATTGTCC
TTTTAACAGCGATCGCGTATTTCGTCTCGCTCAGGCGCAATCACGAATGAATAACGGTTTGGTTGATGCG
AGTGATTTTGATGACGAGCGTAATGGCTGGCCTGTTGAACAAGTCTGGAAAGAAATGCATAAACTTTTGC
CATTCTCACCGGATTCAGTCGTCACTCATGGTGATTTCTCACTTGATAACCTTATTTTTGACGAGGGGAA
ATTAATAGGTTGTATTGATGTTGGACGAGTCGGAATCGCAGACCGATACCAGGATCTTGCCATCCTATGG
AACTGCCTCGGTGAGTTTTCTCCTTCATTACAGAAACGGCTTTTTCAAAAATATGGTATTGATAATCCTG
ATATGAATAAATTGCAGTTTCATTTGATGCTCGATGAGTTTTTCTAAACGCCATGGGCATGGCTGTTTTG
GCGGATGAGAGAAGATTTTCAGCCTGATACAGATTAAATCAGAACGCAGAAGCGGTCTGATAAAACAGAA
TTTGCCTGGCGACAGTAGCGCGGTGGTCCCACCTGACCCCATGCCGAACTCAGAAGTGAAACGCCGTAGC
GCCGATGGTAGTGTGGGGTCTCCCCATGCGAGAGTAGGGAACTGCCAGGCATCAAATAAAACGAAAGGCT
CAGTCGAAAGACTGGGCCTTTCGTTTTATCTGTTGTTTGTCGGTGAACGCTCTCCTGAGTAGGACAAATC
CGCCGGGAGCGGATTTGAACGTTGCGAAGCAACGGCCCGGAGGGTGGCGGGCAGGACGCCCGCCATAAAC
TGCCAGGCATCAAATTAAGCAGAAGGCCATCCTGACGGATGGCCTTTTTGCGTTTCTACAAACTCGCTGA
GGATTCTAGAGCACAGCTAACACCACGTCGTCCCTATCTGCTGCCCTAGGTCTATGAGTGGTTGCTGGAT
AACTTTACGGGCATGCATAAGGCTCGGTATCTATATTCAGGGAGACCACAACGGTTTCCCTCTACAAATA
ATTTTGTTTAACTTTTACTAGAGTAAGGAGGAAAAAAAAATGAGTATCAGCAGCAGGGTAAAAAGCAAAA
GAATTCAGCTTGGACTTAACCAGGCTGAACTTGCTCAAAAGGTGGGGACTACCCAGCAGTCTATAGAGCA
GCTCGAAAACGGTAAAACTAAGCGACCACGCTTTTTACCAGAACTTGCGTCAGCTCTTGGCGTAAGTGTT
GACTGGCTGCTCAATGGCACCTCTGATTCGAATGTTAGATTTGTTGGGCACGTTGAGCCCAAAGGGAAAT
ATCCATTGATTAGCATGGTTAGAGCTCGTTCGTGGTGTGAAGCTTGTGAACCCTACGATATCAAGGACAT
TGATGAATGGTATGACAGTGACGTTAACTTATTAGGCAATGGATTCTGGCTGAAGGTTGAAGGTGATTCC
ATGACCTCACCTGTAGGTCAAAGCATCCCTGAAGGTCATATGGTGTTAGTAGATACTGGACGGGAGCCAG
TGAATGGAAGCCTTGTTGTAGCCAAACTGACTGACGCGAACGAAGCAACATTCAAGAAACTGGTCATAGA
TGGCGGTCAGAAGTACCTGAAAGGCCTGAATCCTTCATGGCCTATGACTCCTATCAACGGAAACTGCAAG
ATTATCGGTGTTGTCGTGGAAGCGAGGGTAAAATTCGTAGACTACAAGGACGACGATGACAAGTGGTATT
TTGGGAAGATCACTCGTCGGGAGTCCGAGCGGCTGCTGCTCAACCCCGAAAACCCCCGGGGAACCTTCTT
GGTCCGGGAGAGCGAGACGGTAAAAGGTGCCTATGCCCTCTCCGTTTCTGACTTTGACAACGCCAAGGGG
CTCAATGTGAAACACTACCTGATCCGCAAGCTGGACAGCGGCGGCTTCTACATCACCTCACGCACACAGT
TCAGCAGCCTGCAGCAGCTGGTGGCCTACTACTCCAAACATGCTGATGGCTTGTGCCACCGCCTGACCAA
CGTCTGCTAAGTGCAGTAAGGAGGAAAAAAAA
[273 nt withheld, positions 2623-2895]
GCAGCTGCGGAACCGCAGTTTGAAGAAATTCCGATTTATCTGTAATAATTCTAGAGCACAGCTAACACCA
CGTCGTCCCTATCTGCTGCCCTAGGTCTATGAGTGGTTGCTGGATAACTTTACGGGCATGCATAAGGCTC
GTATAATATATTCAGGGAGACCACAACGGTTTCCCTCTACAAATAATTTTGTTTAACTTTTACTAGAGCG
AAAAAAGTAAGGCGGTAATCCATGGGCTCCAAGCCGCAGACTCAGGGCCTGGCCAAGGATGCCTGGGAGA
TCCCTCGGGAGTCGCTGCGGCTGGAGGTCAAGCTGGGCCAGGGCTGCTTTGGCGAGGTGTGGATGGGGAC
CTGGAACGGTACCACCAGGGTGGCCATCAAAACCCTGAAGCCTGGCACGATGTCTCCAGAGGCCTTCCTG
CAGGAGGCCCAGGTCATGAAGAAGCTGAGGCATGAGAAGCTGGTGCAGTTGTATGCTGTGGTTTCAGAGG
AGCCCATTTACATCGTCACGGAGTACATGAGCAAGGGGAGTTTGCTGGACTTTCTCAAGGGGGAGACAGG
CAAGTACCTGCGGCTGCCTCAGCTGGTGGACATGGCTGCTCAGATCGCCTCAGGCATGGCGTACGTGGAG
CGGATGAACTACGTCCACCGGGACCTTCGTGCAGCCAACATCCTGGTGGGAGAGAACCTGGTGTGCAAAG
TGGCCGACTTTGGGCTGGCTCGGCTCATTGAAGACAATGAGTACACGGCGCGGCAAGGTGCCAAATTCCC
CATCAAGTGGACGGCTCCAGAAGCTGCCCTCTATGGCCGCTTCACCATCAAGTCGGACGTGTGGTCCTTC
GGGATCCTGCTGACTGAGCTCACCACAAAGGGACGGGTGCCCTACCCTGGGATGGTGAACCGCGAGGTGC
TGGACCAGGTGGAGCGGGGCTACCGGATGCCCTGCCCGCCGGAGTGTCCCGAGTCCCTGCACGACCTCAT
GTGCCAGTGCTGGCGGAAGGAGCCTGAGGAGCGGCCCACCTTCGAGTACCTGCAGGCCTTCCTGGAGGAC
TACTTCACGTCCACCGAGCCCCAGTACCAGCCCGGGGAGAACCTCTAAGCTAGCTTTAAGAAGGAGATAT
ACCATGGTGGACTACAGCGTGTGGGACCACATTGAGGTGTCTGATGATGAAGACGAGACGCACCCCAACA
TCGACACGGCCAGTCTCTTCCGCTGGCGGCATCAGGCCCGGGTGGAACGCATGGAGCAGTTCCAGAAGGA
GAAGGAGGAACTGGACAGGGGCTGCCGCGAGTGCAAGCGCAAGGTGGCCGAGTGCCAGAGGAAACTGAAG
GAGCTGGAGGTGGCCGAGGGCGGCAAGGCAGAGCTGGAGCGCCTGCAGGCCGAGGCACAGCAGCTGCGCA
AGGAGGAGCGGAGCTGGGAGCAGAAGCTGGAGGAGATGCGCAAGAAGGAGAAGAGCATGCCCTGGAACGT
GGACACGCTCAGCAAAGACGGCTTCAGCAAGAGCATGGTAAATACCAAGCCCGAGAAGACGGAGGAGGAC
TCAGAGGAGGTGAGGGAGCAGAAACACAAGACCTTCGTGGAAAAATACGAGAAACAGATCAAGCACTTTG
GCATGCTTCGCCGCTGGGATGACAGCCAAAAGTACCTGTCAGACAACGTCCACCTGGTGTGCGAGGAGAC
AGCCAATTACCTGGTCATTTGGTGCATTGACCTAGAGGTGGAGGAGAAATGTGCACTCATGGAGCAGGTG
GCCCACCAGACAATCGTCATGCAATTTATCCTGGAGCTGGCCAAGAGCCTAAAGGTGGACCCCCGGGCCT
GCTTCCGGCAGTTCTTCACTAAGATTAAGACAGCCGATCGCCAGTACATGGAGGGCTTCAACGACGAGCT
GGAAGCCTTCAAGGAGCGTGTGCGGGGCCGTGCCAAGCTGCGCATCGAGAAGGCCATGAAGGAGTACGAG
GAGGAGGAGCGCAAGAAGCGGCTCGGCCCCGGCGGCCTGGACCCCGTCGAGGTCTACGAGTCCCTCCCTG
AGGAACTCCAGAAGTGCTTCGATGTGAAGGACGTGCAGATGCTGCAGGACGCCATCAGCAAGATGGACCC
CACCGACGCAAAGTACCACATGCAGCGCTGCATTGACTCTGGCCTCTGGGTCCCCAACTCTAAGGCCAGC
GAGGCCAAGGAGGGAGAGGAGGCAGGTCCTGGGGACCCATTACTGGAAGCTGTTCCCAAGACGGGCGATG
AGAAGGATGTCAGTGTGTAAGTGCAGAAAGAGGAGAAATACTAG
[894 nt withheld, positions 5180-6073]
CTGGAGCCCCCACCCGAGCATATCCCCCCACCTCCCCGGCCACCCAAACGAATCCTGGAGCCACACAATT
GACAGTCAGTAGGGCCCTAAAAAAAAACCCCGCCCCTGACAGGGGTGGGGTTTTTTGCGTACATTGGCTC
CGTTCATTTGCCGACTACCTTGGTGATCTCGCCTTTCACGTAGTGGACAAATTCTTCCAACTGATCTGCG
CGCGAGGCCAAGCGATCTTCTTCTTGTCCAAGATAAGCCTGTCTAGCTTCAAGTATGACGGGCTGATACT
GGGCCGGCAGGCGCTCCATTGCCCAGTCGGCAGCGACATCCTTCGGCGCGATTTTGCCGGTTACTGCGCT
GTACCAAATGCGGGACAACGTAAGCACTACATTTCGCTCATCGCCAGCCCAGTCGGGCGGCGAGTTCCAT
AGCGTTAAGGTTTCATTTAGCGCCTCAAATAGATCCTGTTCAGGAACCGGATCAAAGAGTTCCTCCGCCG
CTGGACCTACCAAGGCAACGCTATGTTCTCTTGCTTTTGTCAGCAAGATAGCCAGATCAATGTCGATCGT
GGCTGGCTCGAAGATACCTGCAAGAATGTCATTGCGCTGCCATTCTCCAAATTGCAGTTCGCGCTTAGCT
GGATAACGCCACGGAATGATGTCGTCGTGCACAACAATGGTGACTTCTACAGCGCGGAGAATCTCGCTCT
CTCCAGGGGAAGCCGAAGTTTCCAAAAGGTCGTTGATCAAAGCTCGCCGCGTTGTTTCATCAAGCCTTAC
GGTCACCGTAACCAGCAAATCAATATCACTGTGTGGCTTCAGGCCGCCATCCACTGCGGAGCCGTACAAA
TGTACGGCCAGCAACGTCGGTTCGAGATGGCGCTCGATGACGCCAACTACCTCTGATAGTTGAGTCGATA
CTTCGGCGATCACCGCTTCCCTCATTTTTTTTTCCTCCTTACTGCACCTGCAGGTCGGTCGACACAACAT
ACGCGCCGGAAGCTTTACGAGTAAAGCCCGGGGTGCCTAATGAACAAACTTTCTTGTATTTTCATACAAT
GTATCTTGTTTTAGGGTCCCTAAGTCTCCGCAGCGCAACGAAAGGCCCAGTCTTTCGACTGAGCCTTTCG
TTGCATTTGCCCGGATGTCCTCTTGACCGTACGACGGGTAAGCCTGTTGATGATACCGCTGCCTTACTGG
GTGCATTAGCCAGTCTGAATGACCTGTCACGGGATAATCCGAAGTGGTCAGACTGGAAAATCAGAGGGCA
GGAACTGCTGAACAGCAAAAAGTCAGATAGCACCACATAGCAGACCCGCCATAAAACGCCCTGAGAAGCC
CGTGACGGGCTTTTCTTGTATTATGGGTAGTTTCCTTGCATGAATCCATAAAAGGCGCCTGTAGTGCCAT
TTACCCCCATTCACTGCCAGAGCCGTGAGCGCAGCGAACTGAATGTCACGAAAAAGACAGCGACTCAGGT
GCCTGATGGTCGGAGACAAAAGGAATATTCAGCGATTTGCCCGAGCTTGCGAGGGTGCTACTTAAGCCTT
TAGGGTTTTAAGGTCTGTTTTGTAGAGGAGCAAACAGCGTTTGCGACATCCTTTTGTAATACTGCGGAAC
TGACTAAAGTAGTGAGTTATACACAGGGCTGGGATCTATTCTTTTTATCTTTTTTTATTCTTTCTTTATT
CTATAAATTATAACCACTTGAATATAAACAAAAAAAACACACAAAGGTCTAGCGGAATTTACAGAGGGTC
TAGCAGAATTTACAAGTTTTCCAGCAAAGGTCTAGCAGAATTTACAGATACCCACAACTCAAAGGAAAAG
GACTAGTAATTATCATTGACTAGCCCATCTCAATTGGTATAGTGATTAAAATTACCTAGACCAATTGAGA
TGTATGTCTGAATTAGTTGTTTTCAAAGCAAATGAACTAGCGATTAGTCGCTATGACTTAACGGAGCATG
AAACCAAGCTAATTTTATGCTGTGTGGCACTACTCAACCCCACGATTGAAAACCCTACAAGGAAAGAACG
GACGGTATCGTTCACTTATAACCAATACGCTCAGATGATGAACATCAGTAGGGAAAATGCTTATGGTGTA
TTAGCTAAAGCAACCAGAGAGCTGATGACGAGAACTGTGAAAATCAGGAATCCTTTGGTTAAAGGCTTTG
AGATTTTCCAGTGGACAAACTATGCCAAGTTCTCAAGCGAAAAATTAGAATTAGTTTTTAGTGAAGAGAT
ATTGCCTTATCTTTTCCAGTTAAAAAAATTCATAAAATATAATCTGGAACATGTTAAGTCTTTTGAAAAC
AAATACTCTATGAGGATTTATGAGTGGTTATTAAAAGAACTAACACAAAAGAAAACTCACAAGGCAAATA
TAGAGATTAGCCTTGATGAATTTAAGTTCATGTTAATGCTTGAAAATAACTACCATGAGTTTAAAAGGCT
TAACCAATGGGTTTTGAAACCAATAAGTAAAGATTTAAACACTTACAGCAATATGAAATTGGTGGTTGAT
AAGCGAGGCCGCCCGACTGATACGTTGATTTTCCAAGTTGAACTAGATAGACAAATGGATCTCGTAACCG
AACTTGAGAACAACCAGATAAAAATGAATGGTGACAAAATACCAACAACCATTACATCAGATTCCTACCT
ACGTAACGGACTAAGAAAAACACTACACGATGCTTTAACTGCAAAAATTCAGCTCACCAGTTTTGAGGCA
AAATTTTTGAGTGACATGCAAAGTAAGCATGATCTCAATGGTTCGTTCTCATGGCTCACGCAAAAACAAC
GAACCACACTAGAGAACATACTGGCTAAATACGGAAGGATCTGA
Features (pLannotate 1.2.2; 15 found; start..end, strand, type, name):
    107..211     +  promoter       AmpR promoter: bla
    212..1027    +  CDS            KanR: aminoglycoside phosphotransferase; aph(3')-Ia; confers resistance to kanamycin in bacteria or G418 (Geneticin®) in eukaryotes
   1124..1239    +  ncRNA          5S rRNA: Accession: RF00001 - 5S ribosomal RNA
   1243..1329    +  terminator     rrnB T1 terminator: Escherichia coli rrnB; transcription terminator T1 from the E. coli rrnB gene
   1421..1448    +  terminator     rrnB T2 terminator: transcription terminator T2 from the E. coli rrnB gene
   1665..2267    +  CDS            C2 (fragment): RPC2_BPP22 - Experimental evidence at protein level: Swiss-Prot protein existence level 1. This protein allows the phage to reside inactively in the chromosome of its host bacterium. This lysogenic state is maintained by binding of regulatory protein C2 to the OR and OL operators, preventing transcription of proteins necessary for lytic development. From Salmonella phage P22 (Bacteriophage P22).
   2298..2597    +  CDS            V-SRC (fragment): SRC_AVISR - Experimental evidence at protein level: Swiss-Prot protein existence level 1. This phosphoprotein, required for both the initiation and the maintenance of neoplastic transformation, is a protein kinase that catalyzes the phosphorylation of tyrosine residues in vitro. From Avian sarcoma virus (strain rASV1441).
   2623..2895    +  CDS            rpoZ (sequence withheld): RPOZ_ECO24 - Experimental evidence at protein level: Swiss-Prot protein existence level 1. Promotes RNA polymerase assembly. Latches the N- and C- terminal regions of the beta' subunit thereby facilitating its interaction with the beta and alpha subunits. From Escherichia coli O139:H28 (strain E24377A / ETEC).
   3133..3990    +  CDS            SRC (fragment): SRC_HUMAN - Also known as SRC1. Experimental evidence at protein level: Swiss-Prot protein existence level 1. Non-receptor protein tyrosine kinase which is activated following engagement of many different classes of cellular receptors including immune response receptors, integrins and other adhesion receptors, receptor protein tyrosine kinases, G protein-coupled receptors as well as cytokine receptors. Participates in signaling pathways that control a diverse spectrum of biological activities including gene transcription, immune response, cell adhesion, cell cycle progression, apoptosis, migra
   4019..5152    +  CDS            CDC37: CDC37_HUMAN - Also known as CDC37A. Experimental evidence at protein level: Swiss-Prot protein existence level 1. Co-chaperone that binds to numerous kinases and promotes their interaction with the Hsp90 complex, resulting in stabilization and promotion of their activity (PubMed:8666233). Inhibits HSP90AA1 ATPase activity (PubMed:23569206). From Homo sapiens (Human).
   5180..6142    +  CDS            PTPN1 (fragment) (sequence partly withheld): PTN1_HUMAN - Also known as PTP1B. Experimental evidence at protein level: Swiss-Prot protein existence level 1. Tyrosine-protein phosphatase which acts as a regulator of endoplasmic reticulum unfolded protein response. Mediates dephosphorylation of EIF2AK3/PERK; inactivating the protein kinase activity of EIF2AK3/PERK. May play an important role in CKII- and p60c- src-induced signal transduction cascades. May regulate the EFNA5-EPHA3 signaling pathway which modulates cell reorganization and cell-cell repulsion. May also regulate the hepatocyte growth factor receptor signaling pathway through d
   6220..7008    -  CDS            aadA: S3AD_ECOLX - Experimental evidence at protein level: Swiss-Prot protein existence level 1. Mediates bacterial resistance to the antibiotics streptomycin and spectinomycin. From Escherichia coli.
   7160..7195    +  terminator     rrnB T1 terminator (fragment): Escherichia coli rrnB; transcription terminator T1 from the E. coli rrnB gene
   7697..7919    +  rep_origin     pSC101 ori: low-copy replication origin that requires the Rep101 protein
   7967..8917    +  CDS            Rep101: RepA protein needed for replication with the pSC101 origin; rep101
