[The description below was written by a language model from this plasmid's Addgene catalogue record and pLannotate feature annotations shown in this document.]
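Description:
pB2HoptX is a low-copy bacterial expression and synthetic biology plasmid built on a pSC101 backbone. It replicates through the pSC101 origin together with its required Rep101 (RepA) protein and is maintained in E. coli by kanamycin selection, with KanR expressed from the bla (AmpR) promoter. The sequenced record is about 8.9 kb, consistent with a roughly 3.3 kb backbone carrying a 5.6 kb Gibson-assembled insert.

The payload is a bacterial two-hybrid circuit designed to link tyrosine phosphorylation of a substrate to antibiotic survival. One half is a phage repressor DNA-binding domain fused to an SH2 domain. The catalogue calls this cI_SH2*, while the automated annotation matches the two parts to P22 C2 and a Src-family fragment. The other half is the RNA polymerase omega subunit (RpoZ) fused to a MidT peptide substrate. In the intended design, phosphorylation of the substrate lets the SH2 domain bind it. This recruits RNA polymerase to drive the reporter, an aadA spectinomycin resistance gene (SpecR) that lies on the opposite strand to the other coding sequences. Also encoded are the human c-Src kinase domain (residues 251–536), its co-chaperone CDC37, which stabilises kinases, and PTP1B (residues 1–321), described as constitutively expressed.

This version is listed as an inactive system. The MidT substrate carries a Y4F change, which removes the phosphorylatable tyrosine, and the PTP1B is listed as C215S. It therefore most plausibly serves as a negative control for related selection plasmids. The record names the promoters Pro1, ProD and pLacZ-Opt but does not assign them to individual genes, and none of them is annotated in the feature table. rrnB terminators are annotated at two sites in the plasmid.
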