Addgene plasmid #163832: pB2HoptX
Purpose: Inactive two-hybrid system that confers spectinomycin resistance in response to substrate phosphorylation. Constitutive expression of c-src kinase, CDC37, and PTP1B
Depositing lab: Jerome Fox.
Backbone
  Vector backbone: SC101
  Backbone size w/o insert (bp): 3280
  Vector type: Bacterial Expression, Synthetic Biology
Growth in bacteria
  Bacterial resistance: Kanamycin, 50 μg/mL
  Growth temperature: 37°C
  Growth strain: DH5alpha
  Copy number: Low Copy
Gene/Insert
  Gene/Insert name: SpecR (alt names: c-Src kinase (251-536), CDC37, PTP1B (1-321, C215S); cI_SH2*;RpoZ_MidT (Y4F))
  Species: H. sapiens (human), Synthetic
  Insert size (bp): 5638
  Mutation: MidT Substrate Y4F
  Promoter: Pro1;ProD;pLacZ-Opt
  Cloning method: Gibson Cloning
  Sequencing primers: 5′ N/A; 3′ N/A
Resource information
  A portion of this plasmid was derived from a plasmid made by: Various addgene plasmids
Terms and licenses: Academic/Nonprofit Terms; Industry Terms: Not Available to Industry
How to cite: pB2HoptX was a gift from Jerome Fox (Addgene plasmid # 163832 ; http://n2t.net/addgene:163832 ; RRID:Addgene_163832)
